>Addgene plasmid #103543 | LSB-hsa-miR-454-5p | depositor full sequence | sequence record 196134 | Full Sequence
AATTGAGGGGATAACGCAGGAAAGAACATGTGAGCAAAAGGCCAGCAAAAGGCCAGGAACCGTAAAAAGG
CCGCGTTGCTGGCGTTTTTCCATAGGCTCCGCCCCCCTGACGAGCATCACAAAAATCGACGCTCAAGTCA
GAGGTGGCGAAACCCGACAGGACTATAAAGATACCAGGCGTTTCCCCCTGGAAGCTCCCTCGTGCGCTCT
CCTGTTCCGACCCTGCCGCTTACCGGATACCTGTCCGCCTTTCTCCCTTCGGGAAGCGTGGCGCTTTCTC
ATAGCTCACGCTGTAGGTATCTCAGTTCGGTGTAGGTCGTTCGCTCCAAGCTGGGCTGTGTGCACGAACC
CCCCGTTCAGCCCGACCGCTGCGCCTTATCCGGTAACTATCGTCTTGAGTCCAACCCGGTAAGACACGAC
TTATCGCCACTGGCAGCAGCCACTGGTAACAGGATTAGCAGAGCGAGGTATGTAGGCGGTGCTACAGAGT
TCTTGAAGTGGTGGCCTAACTACGGCTACACTAGAAGAACAGTATTTGGTATCTGCGCTCTGCTGAAGCC
AGTTACCTTCGGAAAAAGAGTTGGTAGCTCTTGATCCGGCAAACAAACCACCGCTGGTAGCGGTGGTTTT
TTTGTTTGCAAGCAGCAGATTACGCGCAGAAAAAAAGGATCTCAAGAAGATCCTTTGATCTTTTCTACGG
GGTCTGACGCTCAGTGGAACGAAAACTCACGTTAAGGGATTTTGGTCATGAGATTATCAAAAAGGATCTT
CACCTAGATCCTTTTAAATTAAAAATGAAGTTTTAAATCAATCTAAAGTATATATGAGTAAACTTGGTCT
GACAGTTACCAATGCTTAATCAGTGAGGCACCTATCTCAGCGATCTGTCTATTTCGTTCATCCATAGTTG
CCTGACTCCCCGTCGTGTAGATAACTACGATACGGGAGGGCTTACCATCTGGCCCCAGTGCTGCAATGAT
ACCGCGAGAACCACGCTCACCGGCTCCAGATTTATCAGCAATAAACCAGCCAGCCGGAAGGGCCGAGCGC
AGAAGTGGTCCTGCAACTTTATCCGCCTCCATCCAGTCTATTAATTGTTGCCGGGAAGCTAGAGTAAGTA
GTTCGCCAGTTAATAGTTTGCGCAACGTTGTTGCCATTGCTACAGGCATCGTGGTGTCACGCTCGTCGTT
TGGTATGGCTTCATTCAGCTCCGGTTCCCAACGATCAAGGCGAGTTACATGATCCCCCATGTTGTGCAAA
AAAGCGGTTAGCTCCTTCGGTCCTCCGATCGTTGTCAGAAGTAAGTTGGCCGCAGTGTTATCACTCATGG
TTATGGCAGCACTGCATAATTCTCTTACTGTCATGCCATCCGTAAGATGCTTTTCTGTGACTGGTGAGTA
CTCAACCAAGTCATTCTGAGAATAGTGTATGCGGCGACCGAGTTGCTCTTGCCCGGCGTCAATACGGGAT
AATACCGCGCCACATAGCAGAACTTTAAAAGTGCTCATCATTGGAAAACGTTCTTCGGGGCGAAAACTCT
CAAGGATCTTACCGCTGTTGAGATCCAGTTCGATGTAACCCACTCGTGCACCCAACTGATCTTCAGCATC
TTTTACTTTCACCAGCGTTTCTGGGTGAGCAAAAACAGGAAGGCAAAATGCCGCAAAAAAGGGAATAAGG
GCGACACGGAAATGTTGAATACTCATACTCTTCCTTTTTCAATATTATTGAAGCATTTATCAGGGTTATT
GTCTCATGAGCGGATACATATTTGAATGTAGCTCCGAATTTCTCGAGGGCTTGTCGACGACGGCGGTCTC
CGTCGTCAGGATCATGAATTCGACCCGCCTGCCACCATGACCGAGTACAAGCCCACGGTGCGCCTCGCCA
CCCGCGACGACGTCCCCCGGGCCGTACGCACCCTCGCCGCCGCGTTCGCCGACTACCCCGCCACGCGCCA
CACCGTCGACCCGGACCGCCACATCGAGCGGGTCACCGAGCTGCAAGAACTCTTCCTCACGCGCGTCGGG
CTCGACATCGGCAAGGTGTGGGTCGCGGACGACGGCGCCGCGGTGGCGGTCTGGACCACGCCGGAGAGCG
TCGAAGCGGGGGCGGTGTTCGCCGAGATCGGCCCGCGCATGGCCGAGTTGAGCGGTTCCCGGCTGGCCGC
GCAGCAACAGATGGAAGGCCTCCTGGCGCCGCACCGGCCCAAGGAGCCCGCGTGGTTCCTGGCCACCGTC
GGCGTCTCGCCCGACCACCAGGGCAAGGGTCTGGGCAGCGCCGTCGTGCTCCCCGGAGTGGAGGCGGCCG
AGCGCGCCGGGGTGCCCGCCTTCCTGGAGACATCCGCGCCCCGCAACCTCCCCTTCTACGAGCGGCTCGG
CTTCACCGTCACCGCCGACGTCGAGGTGCCCGAAGGACCGCGCACCTGGTGCATGACCCGCAAGCCCGGT
GCCTGATACGCGTGAATTCACTCCTCAGGTGCAGGCTGCCTATCAGAAGGTGGTGGCTGGTGTGGCCAAT
GCCCTGGCTCACAAATACCACTGAGATCTTTTTCCCTCTGCCAAAAATTATGGGGACATCATGAAGCCCC
TTGAGCATCTGACTTCTGGCTAATAAAGGAAATTTATTTTCATTGCAATAGTGTGTTGGAATTTTTTGTG
TCTCTCACTCGGAAGGACATATGGGAGGGCAAATCATTTAAAACATCAGAATGAGTATTTGGTTTAGAGT
TTGGCAACATATGCCCATATGCTGGCTGCCATGAACAAAGGTTGGCTATAAAGAGGTCATCAGTATATGA
AACAGCCCCCTGCTGTCCATTCCTTATTCCATAGAAAAGCCTTGACTTGAGGTTAGATTTTTTTTATATT
TTGTTTTGTGTTATTTTTTTCTTTAACATCCCTAAAATTTTCCTTACATGTTTTACTAGCCAGATTTTTC
CTCCTCTCCTGACTACTCCCAGTCATAGCTGTCCCTCTTCTCTTATGGAGATCCCTCGACCTGCAGCCCA
AGCTTGAATTCTCTAGAATTACCCTGTTATCCCTATGCTTGGTTTACCGAGCTCTTATTGGTTTTCAAAC
TTCATTGACTGTGCCCAACGCGCCTGGGAGCTCACGGGGACAGCCCCCCCCCAAAGCCCCCAGGGATGTA
ATTACGTCCCTCCCCCGCTAGGGGGCAGCAGCGAGCCGCCCGGGGCTCCGCTCCGGTCCGGCGCTCCCCC
CGCATCCCCGAGCCGGCAGCGTGCGGGGACAGCCCGGGCACGGGGAAGGTGGCACGGGATCGCTTTCCTC
TGAACGCTTCTCGCTGCTCTTTGAGCCTGCAGACACCTGGGGGGATACGGGGAAAAAGCTAGGCTGAAAG
ACCGGTTCTTAGAATGACACGCGCCTGGGAGCTCACGGGGACAGCCCCCCCCCAAAGCCCCCAGGGATGT
AATTACGTCCCTCCCCCGCTAGGGGGCAGCAGCGAGCCGCCCGGGGCTCCGCTCCGGTCCGGCGCTCCCC
CCGCATCCCCGAGCCGGCAGCGTGCGGGGACAGCCCGGGCACGGGGAAGGTGGCACGGGATCGCTTTCCT
CTGAACGCTTCTCGCTGCTCTTTGAGCCTGCAGACACCTGGGGGGATACGGGGAAAAAGCTAACTTCTGA
GACGACAACTTTGTATAGAAAAGTTGGCTCCGAATTCGCCCTTGACAGCAGAGATCCAGTTTGGTTAATT
AATTGGCTCCGGTGCCCGTCAGTGGGCAGAGCGCACATCGCCCACAGTCCCCGAGAAGTTGTGGGGAGGG
GTCGGCAATTGAACCGGTGCCTAGAGAAGGTGGCGCGGGGTAAACTGGGAAAGTGATGTCGTGTACTGGC
TCCGCCTTTTTCCCGAGGGTGGGGGAGAACCGTATATAAGTGCAGTAGTCGCCGTGAACGTTCTTTTTCG
CAACGGGTTTGCCGCCAGAACACAGGTAAGTGCCGTGTGTGGTTCCCGCGGGCCTGGCCTCTTTACGGGT
TATGGCCCTTGCGTGCCTTGAATTACTTCCACCTGGCTGCAGTACGTGATTCTTGATCCCGAGCTTCGGG
TTGGAAGTGGGTGGGAGAGTTCGAGGCCTTGCGCTTAAGGAGCCCCTTCGCCTCGTGCTTGAGTTGAGGC
CTGGCCTGGGCGCTGGGGCCGCCGCGTGCGAATCTGGTGGCACCTTCGCGCCTGTCTCGCTGCTTTCGAT
AAGTCTCTAGCCATTTAAAATTTTTGATGACCTGCTGCGACGCTTTTTTTCTGGCAAGATAGTCTTGTAA
ATGCGGGCCAAGATCTGCACACTGGTATTTCGGTTTTTGGGGCCGCGGGCGGCGACGGGGCCCGTGCGTC
CCAGCGCACATGTTCGGCGAGGCGGGGCCTGCGAGCGCGGCCACCGAGAATCGGACGGGGGTAGTCTCAA
GCTGGCCGGCCTGCTCTGGTGCCTGGCCTCGCGCCGCCGTGTATCGCCCCGCCCTGGGCGGCAAGGCTGG
CCCGGTCGGCACCAGTTGCGTGAGCGGAAAGATGGCCGCTTCCCGGCCCTGCTGCAGGGAGCTCAAAATG
GAGGACGCGGCGCTCGGGAGAGCGGGCGGGTGAGTCACCCACACAAAGGAAAAGGGCCTTTCCGTCCTCA
GCCGTCGCTTCATGTGACTCCACGGAGTACCGGGCGCCGTCCAGGCACCTCGATTAGTTCTCGAGCTTTT
GGAGTACGTCGTCTTTAGGTTGGGGGGAGGGGTTTTATGCGATGGAGTTTCCCCACACTGAGTGGGTGGA
GACTGAAGTTAGGCCAGCTTGGCACTTGATGTAATTCTCCTTGGAATTTGCCCTTTTTGAGTTTGGATCT
TGGTTCATTCTCAAGCCTCAGACAGTGGTTCAAAGTTTTTTTCTTCCATTTCAGGTGTCGTGAGAAGGGC
GAATTCGACCCAAGTTTGTACAAAAAAGCAGGCTGGATCCAGGTGCCACCATGGTGAGCGAGCTGATTAA
GGAGAACATGCACATGAAGCTGTACATGGAGGGCACCGTGAACAACCACCACTTCAAGTGCACATCCGAG
GGCGAAGGCAAGCCCTACGAGGGCACCCAGACCATGAGAATCAAGGCGGTCGAGGGCGGCCCTCTCCCCT
TCGCCTTCGACATCCTGGCTACCAGCTTCATGTACGGCAGCAAAACCTTCATCAACCACACCCAGGGCAT
CCCCGACTTCTTTAAGCAGTCCTTCCCCGAGGGCTTCACATGGGAGAGAGTCACCACATACGAAGATGGG
GGCGTGCTGACCGCTACCCAGGACACCAGCCTCCAGGACGGCTGCCTCATCTACAACGTCAAGATCAGAG
GGGTGAACTTCCCATCCAACGGCCCTGTGATGCAGAAGAAAACACTCGGCTGGGAGGCCTCCACCGAGAC
ACTGTACCCCGCTGACGGCGGCCTGGAAGGCAGAGCCGACATGGCCCTGAAGCTCGTGGGCGGGGGCCAC
CTGATCTGCAACCTTAAGACCACATACAGATCCAAGAAACCCGCTAAGAACCTCAAGATGCCCGGCGTCT
ACTATGTGGACAGGAGACTGGAAAGAATCAAGGAGGCCGACAAAGAGACATACGTCGAGCAGCACGAGGT
GGCTGTGGCCAGATACTGCGACCTCCCTAGCAAACTGGGGCACAAACTTAATTGAGAATTCTACCACCCA
GCTTTCTTGTACAAAGTGGTACGTCTCAAGACCAGAGGTCTCTGCTTGACGCTGAGCAGAGACAATATTG
ATAGGGTGCAGAGACAATATTGATAGGGTGCAGAGACAATATTGATAGGGTGCAGAGACAATATTGATAG
GGTCAACCAGAAGAGACCTGTGCTTCACTCCTCAGGTGCAGGCTGCCTATCAGAAGGTGGTGGCTGGTGT
GGCCAATGCCCTGGCTCACAAATACCACTGAGATCTTTTTCCCTCTGCCAAAAATTATGGGGACATCATG
AAGCCCCTTGAGCATCTGACTTCTGGCTAATAAAGGAAATTTATTTTCATTGCAATAGTGTGTTGGAATT
TTTTGTGTCTCTCACTCGGAAGGACATATGGGAGGGCAAATCATTTAAAACATCAGAATGAGTATTTGGT
TTAGAGTTTGGCAACATATGCCCATATGCTGGCTGCCATGAACAAAGGTTGGCTATAAAGAGGTCATCAG
TATATGAAACAGCCCCCTGCTGTCCATTCCTTATTCCATAGAAAAGCCTTGACTTGAGGTTAGATTTTTT
TTATATTTTGTTTTGTGTTATTTTTTTCTTTAACATCCCTAAAATTTTCCTTACATGTTTTACTAGCCAG
ATTTTTCCTCCTCTCCTGACTACTCCCAGTCATAGCTGTCCCTCTTCTCTTATGGAGATCCCGAGCGGTG
CGTTTTTATGCTTGTAGTATTGTATAATGTTTTTAAGATCCAAGCTTCTGACCTCTTCTCTTCCTCCCAC
AGGGCCTCGAGACAATTGCATCGATGGTACCAGTGAAAGTCTGCAATGAATTCGAGTTGGCGCGCCTGTC
ATTCTAAATCTCTCTTTCAGCCTAAAGCTTTTTCCCCGTATCCCCCCAGGTGTCTGCAGGCTCAAAGAGC
AGCGAGAAGCGTTCAGAGGAAAGCGATCCCGTGCCACCTTCCCCGTGCCCGGGCTGTCCCCGCACGCTGC
CGGCTCGGGGATGCGGGGGGAGCGCCGGACCGGAGCGGAGCCCCGGGCGGCTCGCTGCTGCCCCCTAGCG
GGGGAGGGACGTAATTACATCCCTGGGGGCTTTGGGAGGGGGCTGTCCCCGTGAGCTCCCAGGCGCGCCT
GTCATTCTAAATCTCTCTTTCAGCCTAAAGCTTTTTCCCCGTATCCCCCCAGGTGTCTGCAGGCTCAAAG
AGCAGCGAGAAGCGTTCAGAGGAAAGCGATCCCGTGCCACCTTCCCCGTGCCCGGGCTGTCCCCGCACGC
TGCCGGCTCGGGGATGCGGGGGGAGCGCCGGACCGGAGCGGAGCCCCGGGCGGCTCGCTGCTGCCCCCTA
GCGGGGGAGGGACGTAATTACATCCCTGGGGGCTTTGGGGGGGGGCTGTCCCCGTGAGCTCCCAGGCGCG
CCAACTCGGTACCGTATCGATGTCGACGTTAACGCTAGTGATATCAACTTTGTATAGAAAAGTTGGCTCC
GAATTCGCCCTTGACAGCAGAGATCCAGTTTGGTTAATTAATTGGCTCCGGTGCCCGTCAGTGGGCAGAG
CGCACATCGCCCACAGTCCCCGAGAAGTTGTGGGGAGGGGTCGGCAATTGAACCGGTGCCTAGAGAAGGT
GGCGCGGGGTAAACTGGGAAAGTGATGTCGTGTACTGGCTCCGCCTTTTTCCCGAGGGTGGGGGAGAACC
GTATATAAGTGCAGTAGTCGCCGTGAACGTTCTTTTTCGCAACGGGTTTGCCGCCAGAACACAGGTAAGT
GCCGTGTGTGGTTCCCGCGGGCCTGGCCTCTTTACGGGTTATGGCCCTTGCGTGCCTTGAATTACTTCCA
CCTGGCTGCAGTACGTGATTCTTGATCCCGAGCTTCGGGTTGGAAGTGGGTGGGAGAGTTCGAGGCCTTG
CGCTTAAGGAGCCCCTTCGCCTCGTGCTTGAGTTGAGGCCTGGCCTGGGCGCTGGGGCCGCCGCGTGCGA
ATCTGGTGGCACCTTCGCGCCTGTCTCGCTGCTTTCGATAAGTCTCTAGCCATTTAAAATTTTTGATGAC
CTGCTGCGACGCTTTTTTTCTGGCAAGATAGTCTTGTAAATGCGGGCCAAGATCTGCACACTGGTATTTC
GGTTTTTGGGGCCGCGGGCGGCGACGGGGCCCGTGCGTCCCAGCGCACATGTTCGGCGAGGCGGGGCCTG
CGAGCGCGGCCACCGAGAATCGGACGGGGGTAGTCTCAAGCTGGCCGGCCTGCTCTGGTGCCTGGCCTCG
CGCCGCCGTGTATCGCCCCGCCCTGGGCGGCAAGGCTGGCCCGGTCGGCACCAGTTGCGTGAGCGGAAAG
ATGGCCGCTTCCCGGCCCTGCTGCAGGGAGCTCAAAATGGAGGACGCGGCGCTCGGGAGAGCGGGCGGGT
GAGTCACCCACACAAAGGAAAAGGGCCTTTCCGTCCTCAGCCGTCGCTTCATGTGACTCCACGGAGTACC
GGGCGCCGTCCAGGCACCTCGATTAGTTCTCGAGCTTTTGGAGTACGTCGTCTTTAGGTTGGGGGGAGGG
GTTTTATGCGATGGAGTTTCCCCACACTGAGTGGGTGGAGACTGAAGTTAGGCCAGCTTGGCACTTGATG
TAATTCTCCTTGGAATTTGCCCTTTTTGAGTTTGGATCTTGGTTCATTCTCAAGCCTCAGACAGTGGTTC
AAAGTTTTTTTCTTCCATTTCAGGTGTCGTGAGAAGGGCGAATTCGACCCAAGTTTGTACAAAAAAGCAG
GCTCGCCACCATGGTGAGCAAGGGCGAGGAGCTGTTCACCGGGGTGGTGCCCATCCTGGTCGAGCTGGAC
GGCGACGTAAACGGCCACAAGTTCAGCGTGAGGGGCGAGGGCGAGGGCGATGCCACCAACGGCAAGCTGA
CCCTGAAGTTCATCTGCACCACCGGCAAGCTGCCCGTGCCCTGGCCCACCCTCGTGACCACCCTGAGCCA
CGGCGTGCAGTGCTTCGCCCGCTACCCCGACCACATGAAGCAGCACGACTTCTTCAAGTCCGCCATGCCC
GAAGGCTACGTCCAGGAGCGCACCATCTTCTTCAAGGACGACGGCACCTACAAGACCCGCGCCGAGGTGA
AGTTCGAGGGCGACACCCTAGTGAACCGCATCGAGCTGAAGGGCGTCGACTTCAAGGAGGACGGCAACAT
CCTGGGGCACAAGCTGGAGTACAACTTCAACAGCCACAACATCTATATCATGGCCGTCAAGCAGAAGAAC
GGCATCAAGGTGAACTTCAAGATCCGCCACAACGTGGAGGACGGCAGCGTGCAGCTCGCCGACCACTACC
AGCAGAACACCCCCATCGGCGACGGCCCCGTGCTGCTGCCCGACAGCCACTACCTGAGCACCCAGTCCGT
GCTGAGCAAAGACCCCAACGAGAAGCGCGATCACATGGTCCTGCTGGAGTTCCGCACCGCCGCCGGGATC
ACTCTCGGCATGGACGAGCTGTACAAGTAATACCACCCAGCTTTCTTGTACAAAGTGGTACGCGTGAATT
CACTCCTCAGGTGCAGGCTGCCTATCAGAAGGTGGTGGCTGGTGTGGCCAATGCCCTGGCTCACAAATAC
CACTGAGATCTTTTTCCCTCTGCCAAAAATTATGGGGACATCATGAAGCCCCTTGAGCATCTGACTTCTG
GCTAATAAAGGAAATTTATTTTCATTGCAATAGTGTGTTGGAATTTTTTGTGTCTCTCACTCGGAAGGAC
ATATGGGAGGGCAAATCATTTAAAACATCAGAATGAGTATTTGGTTTAGAGTTTGGCAACATATGCCCAT
ATGCTGGCTGCCATGAACAAAGGTTGGCTATAAAGAGGTCATCAGTATATGAAACAGCCCCCTGCTGTCC
ATTCCTTATTCCATAGAAAAGCCTTGACTTGAGGTTAGATTTTTTTTATATTTTGTTTTGTGTTATTTTT
TTCTTTAACATCCCTAAAATTTTCCTTACATGTTTTACTAGCCAGATTTTTCCTCCTCTCCTGACTACTC
CCAGTCATAGCTGTCCCTCTTCTCTTATGGAGATCCCTCGACCTGCAGCCCAAGCTTGGCGTAATCATGG
TCATAGCTGTTTCCTGTGTGAAATTGTTATCCGCTCACAATTCCACACAACATACGAGCCGGAAGCATAA
AGTGTAAAGCCTGGGGTGCCTAATGAGTGAGCTAACTCACATTAATTGCGTTGCGCTCACTGCCCGCTTT
CCAGTCGGGAAACCTGTCGTGCCAGCGGATCGACAGTACTAAGCTTGGTCTAATACCCAATCTCTCGTCT
TATCCAGATGTTTTATACGCCTCTGGCCCGTGTCTCAAAATCTCTGATGTTACATTGCACAAGATAAAAT
AATATCATCATGAACAATAAAACTGTCTGCTTACATAAACAGTAATACAAGGGGTGTTATGAGCCATATT
CAACGGGAAACGTCGAGGCCGCGATTAAATTCCAACATGGATGCTGATTTATATGGGTATAAATGGGCTC
GCGATAATGTCGGGCAATCAGGTGCGACAATCTATCGCTTGTATGGGAAGCCCGATGCGCCAGAGTTGTT
TCTGAAACATGGCAAAGGTAGCGTTGCCAATGATGTTACAGATGAGATGGTCAGACTAAACTGGCTGACG
GAATTTATGCCTCTTCCGACCATCAAGCATTTTATCCGTACTCCTGATGATGCATGGTTACTCACCACTG
CGATCCCCGGAAAAACAGCATTCCAGGTATTAGAAGAATATCCTGATTCAGGTGAAAATATTGTTGATGC
GCTGGCAGTGTTCCTGCGCCGGTTGCATTCGATTCCTGTTTGTAATTGTCCTTTTAACAGCGATCGCGTA
TTTCGTCTCGCTCAGGCGCAATCACGAATGAATAACGGTTTGGTTGATGCGAGTGATTTTGATGACGAGC
GTAATGGCTGGCCTGTTGAACAAGTCTGGAAAGAAATGCATAAACTTTTGCCATTCTCACCGGATTCAGT
CGTCACTCATGGTGATTTCTCACTTGATAACCTTATTTTTGACGAGGGGAAATTAATAGGTTGTATTGAT
GTTGGACGAGTCGGAATCGCAGACCGATACCAGGATCTTGCCATCCTATGGAACTGCCTCGGTGAGTTTT
CTCCTTCATTACAGAAACGGCTTTTTCAAAAATATGGTATTGATAATCCTGATATGAATAAATTGCAGTT
TCATTTGATGCTCGATGAGTTTTTCTAATCAGAATTGGTTAATTGGTTGTAACACTGGCAGAGCATTACG
CTGACTTGACGGGACGGCGCAAGCTCATGACCAAAATCCCTTAACGTGAGTTACGCGTCGTTCCACTGAG
CGTCAGAGGTATCACTAGTATTACAGAGGTAAGTTATAACAGTCGCCTAACCC
Features (pLannotate 1.2.2; 28 found; start..end, strand, type, name):
     87..675     -  rep_origin     ori: high-copy-number ColE1/pMB1/pBR322/pUC origin of replication
    846..1706    -  CDS            AmpR: β-lactamase; bla; confers resistance to ampicillin, carbenicillin, and related antibiotics
   1707..1778    -  promoter       AmpR promoter: bla
   1857..2456    +  CDS            PuroR: puromycin N-acetyltransferase; pac from Streptomyces alboniger; confers resistance to puromycin
   2461..2541    +  CDS            HBB (fragment): HBB_PONPY - Experimental evidence at transcript level: Swiss-Prot protein existence level 2. Involved in oxygen transport from the lung to the various peripheral tissues. From Pongo pygmaeus (Bornean orangutan).
   2612..2667    +  polyA_signal   β-globin poly(A) signal: rabbit β-globin polyadenylation signal (Gil and Proudfoot, 1987)
   3646..3666    +  protein_bind   attB4: mutant version of attB; core recombination site for the Gateway® BP reaction BP Clonase™
   3734..3945    +  promoter       EF-1α core promoter: core promoter for human elongation factor EF-1α
   3946..4884    +  intron         EF-1α intron A: intron upstream of the start codon of human EF-1α
   4911..4931    +  protein_bind   attB1: mutant version of attB; core recombination site for the Gateway® BP reaction BP Clonase™
   4951..5646    +  CDS            mKate2: mKate2 is a basic (constitutively fluorescent) red fluorescent protein published in 2009, derived from Entacmaea quadricolor. It is reported to be a rapidly-maturing monomer with moderate acid sensitivity.
   5666..5690    -  protein_bind   attB2: mutant version of attB; recombination site for the Gateway® BP reaction BP Clonase™
   5834..5908    +  CDS            HBB (fragment): HBB_PONPY - Experimental evidence at transcript level: Swiss-Prot protein existence level 2. Involved in oxygen transport from the lung to the various peripheral tissues. From Pongo pygmaeus (Bornean orangutan).
   5979..6034    +  polyA_signal   β-globin poly(A) signal: rabbit β-globin polyadenylation signal (Gil and Proudfoot, 1987)
   6418..6443    +  misc_feature   SA: splice acceptor site
   7115..7135    +  protein_bind   attB4: mutant version of attB; core recombination site for the Gateway® BP reaction BP Clonase™
   7203..7414    +  promoter       EF-1α core promoter: core promoter for human elongation factor EF-1α
   7415..8353    +  intron         EF-1α intron A: intron upstream of the start codon of human EF-1α
   8380..8400    +  protein_bind   attB1: mutant version of attB; core recombination site for the Gateway® BP reaction BP Clonase™
   8411..9127    +  CDS            EBFP2: EBFP2 is a basic (constitutively fluorescent) blue fluorescent protein published in 2007, derived from Aequorea victoria. It is reported to be a rapidly-maturing monomer with moderate acid sensitivity.
   9135..9159    -  protein_bind   attB2: mutant version of attB; recombination site for the Gateway® BP reaction BP Clonase™
   9163..9243    +  CDS            HBB (fragment): HBB_PONPY - Experimental evidence at transcript level: Swiss-Prot protein existence level 2. Involved in oxygen transport from the lung to the various peripheral tissues. From Pongo pygmaeus (Bornean orangutan).
   9314..9369    +  polyA_signal   β-globin poly(A) signal: rabbit β-globin polyadenylation signal (Gil and Proudfoot, 1987)
   9752..9774    -  protein_bind   lac operator (fragment): The lac repressor binds to the lac operator to inhibit transcription in E. coli. This inhibition can be relieved by adding lactose or isopropyl-β-D-thiogalactopyranoside (IPTG). lac repressor encoded by lacI
   9778..9808    -  promoter       lac promoter: promoter for the E. coli lac operon
   9823..9844    -  protein_bind   CAP binding site: CAP binding activates transcription in the presence of cAMP. E. coli catabolite activator protein
   9857..9896    -  CDS            lacI (fragment): lac repressor; lacI; The lac repressor binds to the lac operator to inhibit transcription in E. coli. This inhibition can be relieved by adding lactose or isopropyl-β-D-thiogalactopyranoside (IPTG).
  10069..10878   +  CDS            KanR: aminoglycoside phosphotransferase; aph(3')-Ia; confers resistance to kanamycin in bacteria or G418 (Geneticin®) in eukaryotes
