[The description below was written by a language model from this plasmid's Addgene catalogue record and pLannotate feature annotations shown in this document.]
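Description:
LSB-hsa-miR-454-5p is a mammalian expression and synthetic-biology plasmid of about 11 kb, built on the Low Sensor Backbone (LSB). It serves as a two-colour fluorescent sensor of microRNA activity. It replicates in E. coli from a high-copy ColE1/pUC-type origin and carries both β-lactamase (AmpR) and an aph(3')-Ia kanamycin resistance gene, matching the dual ampicillin and kanamycin selection listed in the record. A puromycin N-acetyltransferase coding sequence followed by a rabbit β-globin poly(A) signal is also present for selecting mammalian cells, although the feature table annotates no dedicated promoter directly upstream of it. The depositor notes short insertions flanking this region in the physical plasmid, which do not impair puromycin selection.

The payload consists of two parallel transcription units. Each is driven by the human EF-1α core promoter with its intron A and terminated by a β-globin 3' region and poly(A) signal. Each also retains attB4, attB1 and attB2 Gateway recombination scars from assembly. The first unit expresses the red fluorescent protein mKate2 and, according to the record, carries a target site for human miR-454-5p in its 3' UTR. This target is not annotated separately in the feature table. The second unit expresses the blue protein EBFP2 without the target and acts as an internal reference for plasmid dose and expression. When miR-454-5p is active in transfected cells, it represses mKate2 relative to EBFP2, so the red-to-blue ratio reports miRNA activity.

The repeated poly(A) elements make the plasmid inherently unstable, and the depositor advises checking its integrity across multiple clones. A recombination-tolerant host strain is specified for growth.
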