Addgene plasmid #103543: LSB-hsa-miR-454-5p
Purpose: Used to sense miRNA activity using fluorescence based tools. hsa-miR-454-5p target in 3' UTR of of mKate. miRNA activity can be measured by the repression of mKate2 relative to EBFP2 fluorescent proteins . Plasmid is inherently unstable; please see Depositor Comments
Depositing lab: Ron Weiss. Depositing organization: Massachusetts Institute of Technology. Publication: A mixed antagonistic/synergistic miRNA repression model enables accurate predictions of multi-input miRNA sensor activity. Gam JJ, Babb J, Weiss R. Nat Commun. 2018 Jun 22;9(1):2430. doi: 10.1038/s41467-018-04575-0. PubMed 29934631.
Backbone
  Vector backbone: Low Sensor Backbone (LSB)
  Vector type: Mammalian Expression, Synthetic Biology
Growth in bacteria
  Bacterial resistance: Ampicillin and Kanamycin, 100 & 50 μg/mL
  Growth temperature: 30°C
  Growth strain: NEB Stable
  Copy number: High Copy
Gene/Insert
  Gene/Insert name: hsa-miR-454-5p target
  Species: H. sapiens (human)
  Entrez Gene: MIR454 (a.k.a. MIRN454, hsa-mir-454, mir-454)
  Promoter: EF-1a
  Cloning method: Gibson Cloning
Terms and licenses: Academic/Nonprofit Terms; Industry Terms: Not Available to Industry
Depositor comments: Please note that this plasmid is inherently unstable due to a repeating poly A element. We recommend performing a diagnostic digest on multiple colonies upon receipt. The depositors would like to note the presence of several discrepancies between the depositor sequence and physical plasmid sequence. In particular, the sequences upstream and downstream of the puromycin coding region have 10 bp insertions which do not affect the ability to perform puromycin selection. The sequences for those regions within the physical plasmids are as follows: Upstream of Puro: GAATTCGACCGCCTGTCTCAAGGTGCCACC; Downstream of Puro: GCTTTGAGACTACGCGTGAATTCACTCCTC. Please contact if you are interested in this plasmid prior to placing an order.
How to cite: LSB-hsa-miR-454-5p was a gift from Ron Weiss (Addgene plasmid # 103543 ; http://n2t.net/addgene:103543 ; RRID:Addgene_103543)
