>Addgene plasmid #103543 | LSB-hsa-miR-454-5p | depositor partial sequence | sequence record 196135 | hsa-miR-454-5p target
GCAGAGACAATATTGATAGGGT
